Addgene plasmid #192916: pPB-cT3G-cERP2-TSC22D3
Purpose: Barcoded piggybac transposon vector with Dox-inducible expression of TSC22D3
Depositing lab: George Church. Depositing organization: Harvard Medical School. Publication: Directed differentiation of human iPSCs to functional ovarian granulosa-like cells via transcription factor overexpression. Pierson Smela MD, Kramme CC, Fortuna PRJ, Adams JL, Su R, Dong E, Kobayashi M, Brixi G, Kavirayuni VS, Tysinger E, Kohman RE, Shioda T, Chatterjee P, Church GM. Elife. 2023 Feb 21;12:e83291. doi: 10.7554/eLife.83291. PubMed 36803359.
Backbone
  Vector backbone: PB-CT3G-CERP2-MG
  Backbone manufacturer: George Church (Addgene plasmid # 175503)
  Backbone size w/o insert (bp): 6509
  Vector type: Mammalian Expression
  Selectable markers: Puromycin
Growth in bacteria
  Bacterial resistance: Ampicillin, 100 μg/mL
  Growth temperature: 37°C
  Growth strain: DH5alpha
  Copy number: High Copy
Gene/Insert
  Gene/Insert name: TSC22D3
  Species: H. sapiens (human)
  Insert size (bp): 233
  Entrez Gene: TSC22D3 (a.k.a. DIP, DSIPI, GILZ, TSC-22R)
  Promoter: TET3G-miniCMV
  Tag / fusion protein: HA (C terminal on insert)
  Cloning method: Gateway Cloning
Terms and licenses: Academic/Nonprofit Terms; Industry Terms: Not Available to Industry
Depositor comments: Also expresses rTTA and puromycin acetyltransferase
How to cite: pPB-cT3G-cERP2-TSC22D3 was a gift from George Church (Addgene plasmid # 192916 ; http://n2t.net/addgene:192916 ; RRID:Addgene_192916)
