[The description below was written by a language model from this plasmid's Addgene catalogue record and pLannotate feature annotations shown in this document.]
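Description:
pPB-cT3G-cERP2-TSC22D3 is a mammalian expression plasmid built as a barcoded piggyBac transposon, so that its cargo can be integrated into the genome of target cells when a piggyBac transposase is supplied. It derives from the PB-CT3G-CERP2-MG Gateway destination backbone. In E. coli it is maintained at high copy through a ColE1/pUC-type origin and selected with ampicillin (AmpR/bla). Remnants of lacZα, lacI, rop and bom reflect the cloning-vector ancestry. The automated feature table does not call the piggyBac terminal repeats or the barcode. A few short hits downstream of the insert (SNR52 promoter and gRNA scaffold fragments) are probably partial matches rather than functional parts.

The payload is human TSC22D3 (also known as GILZ or DSIPI), a glucocorticoid-induced leucine zipper family regulator. It was inserted by Gateway recombination between attB1 and attB2 sites, and the recorded insert is only about 230 bp. It sits downstream of a third-generation Tet-responsive promoter (tet operators plus a minimal CMV promoter), is fused at its C terminus to an HA epitope, and is followed by an SV40 polyadenylation signal. A second, oppositely oriented cassette uses a CMV enhancer joined to the EF-1α core promoter to constitutively express a reverse tetracycline transactivator and puromycin N-acetyltransferase, ending in its own SV40 poly(A) signal. Because the transactivator and puromycin marker travel with the inducible gene, a single integration event yields selectable cells in which doxycycline switches on TSC22D3.

The plasmid comes from a study that overexpressed transcription factors to direct differentiation of human iPSCs into ovarian granulosa-like cells.
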