Features (pLannotate 1.2.2; 28 found; start..end, strand, type, name):
      6..24      +  protein_bind   tet operator: tetO; bacterial operator O2 for the tetR and tetA genes tetracycline repressor TetR
    253..294     +  promoter       tight TRE promoter (fragment): Tet-responsive promoter PTight, consisting of seven tet operator sequences followed by the minimal CMV promoter
    358..375     +  protein_bind   attB1 (fragment): mutant version of attB; core recombination site for the Gateway® BP reaction BP Clonase™
    381..611     +  CDS            TSC22D3: T22D3_PIG - Also known as DSIPI, GILZ. Experimental evidence at protein level: Swiss-Prot protein existence level 1. Protects T-cells from IL2 deprivation-induced apoptosis through the inhibition of FOXO3A transcriptional activity that leads to the down-regulation of the pro-apoptotic factor BCL2L11. In macrophages, plays a role in the anti-inflammatory and immunosuppressive effects of glucocorticoids and IL10. In T-cells, inhibits anti-CD3-induced NFKB1 nuclear translocation. In vitro, suppresses AP1 and NFKB1 DNA-binding activities. Inhibits myogenic differentiation and mediates anti-myogeni
    613..637     -  protein_bind   attB2: mutant version of attB; recombination site for the Gateway® BP reaction BP Clonase™
    639..667     +  CDS            3xHA (fragment): three tandem HA epitope tags
    705..727     +  promoter       SNR52 promoter (fragment): promoter for the S. cerevisiae small nucleolar RNA gene SNR52
    748..771     +  misc_RNA       gRNA scaffold (fragment): guide RNA scaffold for the Streptococcus pyogenes CRISPR/Cas9 system
    832..966     -  polyA_signal   SV40 poly(A) signal: SV40 polyadenylation signal
   1279..1436    +  CDS            lacZα (fragment): LacZα fragment of β-galactosidase; lacZ fragment
   1442..1541    -  misc_feature   bom (fragment): basis of mobility region from pBR322
   1645..1680    -  CDS            rop (fragment): Rop protein, which maintains plasmids at low copy number; rop
   1776..1880    +  promoter       AmpR promoter: bla
   1881..2741    +  CDS            AmpR: β-lactamase; bla; confers resistance to ampicillin, carbenicillin, and related antibiotics
   2912..3500    +  rep_origin     ori: high-copy-number ColE1/pMB1/pBR322/pUC origin of replication
   3683..3775    +  CDS            lacI (fragment): lac repressor; lacI; The lac repressor binds to the lac operator to inhibit transcription in E. coli. This inhibition can be relieved by adding lactose or isopropyl-β-D-thiogalactopyranoside (IPTG).
   3781..3864    +  CDS            lacI (fragment): lac repressor; lacI; The lac repressor binds to the lac operator to inhibit transcription in E. coli. This inhibition can be relieved by adding lactose or isopropyl-β-D-thiogalactopyranoside (IPTG).
   3877..3898    +  protein_bind   CAP binding site: CAP binding activates transcription in the presence of cAMP. E. coli catabolite activator protein
   3913..3943    +  promoter       lac promoter: promoter for the E. coli lac operon
   3951..3967    +  protein_bind   lac operator: The lac repressor binds to the lac operator to inhibit transcription in E. coli. This inhibition can be relieved by adding lactose or isopropyl-β-D-thiogalactopyranoside (IPTG). lac repressor encoded by lacI
   4255..4336    -  polyA_signal   SV40 poly(A) signal: SV40 polyadenylation signal
   4359..4442    -  CDS            large T antigen (fragment): large T antigen from SV40 (simian virus 40)
   4456..5052    -  CDS            pac: PUAC_STRAD - Protein predicted: Swiss-Prot protein existence level 4. Detoxification of puromycin. From Streptomyces alboniger.
   5125..5235    -  CDS            VP48: 3 tandem repeats of the minimal activation domain of herpes simplex virus VP16 (Cheng et al., 2013)
   5165..5862    -  CDS            rtTA3 (fragment): reverse tetracycline transactivator 3 activates expression from Tet-responsive promoters in the presence of doxycycline
   5915..6126    -  promoter       EF-1α core promoter: core promoter for human elongation factor EF-1α
   6127..6506    -  enhancer       CMV enhancer: human cytomegalovirus immediate early enhancer
   6707..246     +  promoter       TRE3GV promoter (fragment) (across the origin): 3rd-generation Tet-responsive promoter that can be activated by binding of Tet-On® 3G, optimized for retroviral and lentiviral vectors
>Addgene plasmid #192916 | pPB-cT3G-cERP2-TSC22D3 | addgene full sequence | sequence record 377024 | Addgene NGS Result
TTTACTCCCTATCAGTGATAGAGAACGTATGAAGAGTTTACTCCCTATCAGTGATAGAGAACGTATGCAG
ACTTTACTCCCTATCAGTGATAGAGAACGTATAAGGAGTTTACTCCCTATCAGTGATAGAGAACGTATGA
CCAGTTTACTCCCTATCAGTGATAGAGAACGTATCTACAGTTTACTCCCTATCAGTGATAGAGAACGTAT
ATCCAGTTTACTCCCTATCAGTGATAGAGAACGTATAAGCTTGCCTATATAAGCAGAGCTCGTTTAGTGA
ACCGTCAGATCGCCTGGAGACGCCATCCACGCTGTTTTGACCTCCATAGAAGACACCGGGACCGATCCAG
CCTACCACAAGTTTGTACAAAAAAGTGGGCATGGATCTGGTGAAGAATCATCTGATGTATGCTGTGAGAG
AGGAGGTGGAGATCCTGAAGGAGCAGATCCGAGAGCTGGTGGAGAAGAACTCCCAGCTAGAGCGTGAGAA
CACCCTGTTGAAGACCCTGGCAAGCCCAGAGCAGCTGGAGAAGTTCCAGTCCTGTCTGAGCCCTGAAGAG
CCAGCTCCCGAATCCCCACAAGTGCCCGAGGCCCCTGGTGGTTCTGCGGTCTACCCAACTTTCTTGTACA
AAGTGGTATACCCATACGATGTTCCAGATTACGCTTAGTAATGAGAAATACTCAGAAGATGTCACTCACC
ATAGTCCGCAGTGAAAGATAAATGATCAACCATTGAAATCCGATGCTGTTTTAGAGCTAGAAATAGCAAG
TAGGCCACTGAGCAAGAACTATGAATGAGATCTTTAGACATATTGCGGCCGCTTTCTCCGCGATCCAGAC
ATGATAAGATACATTGATGAGTTTGGACAAACCAAAACTAGAATGCAGTGAAAAAAATGCCTTATTTGTG
AAATTTGTGATGCTATTGCCTTATTTGTAACCATTATAAGCTGCAATAAACAAGTTATCTATAACAAGAA
AATATATATATAATAAGTTATCACGTAAGTAGAACATGAAATAACAATATAATTATCGTATGAGTTAAAT
CTTAAAAGTCACGTAAAAGATAATCATGCGTCATTTTGACTCACGCGGTCGTTATAGTTCAAAATCAGTG
ACACTTACCGCATTGACAAGCACGCCTCACGGGAGCTCCAAGCGGCGACTGAGATGTCCTAAATGCACAG
CGACGGATTCGCGCTATTTAGAAAGAGAGAGCAATATTTCAAGAATGCATGCGTCAATTTTACGCAGACT
ATCTTTCTAGGGTTAAGAATTCACTGGCCGTCGTTTTACAACGTCGTGACTGGGAAAACCCTGGCGTTAC
CCAACTTAATCGCCTTGCAGCACATCCCCCTTTCGCCAGCTGGCGTAATAGCGAAGAGGCCCGCACCGAT
CGCCCTTCCCAACAGTTGCGCAGCCTGAATGGCGAATGGCGCCTGATGCGGTATTTTCTCCTTACGCATC
TGTGCGGTATTTCACACCGCATATGGTGCACTCTCAGTACAATCTGCTCTGATGCCGCATAGTTAAGCCA
GCCCCGACACCCGCCAACACCCGCTGACGCGCCCTGACGGGCTTGTCTGCTCCCGGCATCCGCTTACAGA
CAAGCTGTGACCATGTCTCCGGGAGCTGCATGTGTCAGAGGTTTTCACCGTCATCACCGAAACACGCGAG
TTCGAAAGGGCCTCGTGATACGCCTATTTTTATAGGTTAATGTCATGATAATAATGGTTTCTTAGACGTC
AGGTGGCACTTTTCGGGGAAATGTGCGCGGAACCCCTATTTGTTTATTTTTCTAAATACATTCAAATATG
TATCCGCTCATGAGACAATAACCCTGATAAATGCTTCAATAATATTGAAAAAGGAAGAGTATGAGTATTC
AACATTTCCGTGTCGCCCTTATTCCCTTTTTTGCGGCATTTTGCCTTCCTGTTTTTGCTCACCCAGAAAC
GCTGGTGAAAGTAAAAGATGCTGAAGATCAGTTGGGTGCACGAGTGGGTTACATCGAACTGGATCTCAAC
AGCGGTAAGATCCTTGAGAGTTTTCGCCCCGAAGAACGTTTTCCAATGATGAGCACTTTTAAAGTTCTGC
TATGTGGCGCGGTATTATCCCGTATTGACGCCGGGCAAGAGCAACTCGGTCGCCGCATACACTATTCTCA
GAATGACTTGGTTGAGTACTCACCAGTCACAGAAAAGCATCTTACGGATGGCATGACAGTAAGAGAATTA
TGCAGTGCTGCCATAACCATGAGTGATAACACTGCGGCCAACTTACTTCTGACAACGATCGGAGGACCGA
AGGAGCTAACCGCTTTTTTGCACAACATGGGGGATCATGTAACTCGCCTTGATCGTTGGGAACCGGAGCT
GAATGAAGCCATACCAAACGACGAGCGTGACACCACGATGCCTGTAGCAATGGCAACAACGTTGCGCAAA
CTATTAACTGGCGAACTACTTACTCTAGCTTCCCGGCAACAATTAATAGACTGGATGGAGGCGGATAAAG
TTGCAGGACCACTTCTGCGCTCGGCCCTTCCGGCTGGCTGGTTTATTGCTGATAAATCTGGAGCCGGTGA
GCGTGGTTCACGCGGTATCATTGCAGCACTGGGGCCAGATGGTAAGCCCTCCCGTATCGTAGTTATCTAC
ACGACGGGGAGTCAGGCAACTATGGATGAACGAAATAGACAGATCGCTGAGATAGGTGCCTCACTGATTA
AGCATTGGTAACTGTCAGACCAAGTTTACTCATATATACTTTAGATTGATTTAAAACTTCATTTTTAATT
TAAAAGGATCTAGGTGAAGATCCTTTTTGATAATCTCATGACCAAAATCCCTTAACGTGAGTTTTCGTTC
CACTGAGCGTCAGACCCCGTAGAAAAGATCAAAGGATCTTCTTGAGATCCTTTTTTTCTGCGCGTAATCT
GCTGCTTGCAAACAAAAAAACCACCGCTACCAGCGGTGGTTTGTTTGCCGGATCAAGAGCTACCAACTCT
TTTTCCGAAGGTAACTGGCTTCAGCAGAGCGCAGATACCAAATACTGTTCTTCTAGTGTAGCCGTAGTTA
GGCCACCACTTCAAGAACTCTGTAGCACCGCCTACATACCTCGCTCTGCTAATCCTGTTACCAGTGGCTG
CTGCCAGTGGCGATAAGTCGTGTCTTACCGGGTTGGACTCAAGACGATAGTTACCGGATAAGGCGCAGCG
GTCGGGCTGAACGGGGGGTTCGTGCACACAGCCCAGCTTGGAGCGAACGACCTACACCGAACTGAGATAC
CTACAGCGTGAGCTATGAGAAAGCGCCACGCTTCCCGAAGGGAGAAAGGCGGACAGGTATCCGGTAAGCG
GCAGGGTCGGAACAGGAGAGCGCACGAGGGAGCTTCCAGGGGGAAACGCCTGGTATCTTTATAGTCCTGT
CGGGTTTCGCCACCTCTGACTTGAGCGTCGATTTTTGTGATGCTCGTCAGGGGGGCGGAGCCTATGGAAA
AACGCCAGCAACGCGGCCTTTTTACGGTTCCTGGCCTTTTGCTGGCCTTTTGCTCACATGTTCTTTCCTG
CGTTATCCCCTGATTCTGTGGATAACCGTATTACCGCCTTTGAGTGAGCTGATACCGCTCGCCGCAGCCG
AACGACCGAGCGCAGCGAGTCAGTGAGCGAGGAAGCGGATGAGCGCCCAATACGCAAACCGCCTCTCACC
GCGCGTTGGCCGATTCATTAATGCAGCTGGCACGACAGGTTTCCCGACTGGAAAGCGGGCAGTGAGCGCA
ACGCAAACCGCCTCTCCCCGCGCGTTGGCCGATTCATTAATGCAGCTGGCACGACAGGTTTCCCGACTGG
AAAGCGGGCAGTGAGCGCAACGCAATTAATGTGAGTTAGCTCACTCATTAGGCACCCCAGGCTTTACACT
TTATGCTTCCGGCTCGTATGTTGTGTGGAATTGTGAGCGGATAACAATTTCACACAGGAAACAGCTATGA
CCATGATTACGCCAAGGTCGACTTAACCCTAGAAAGATAATCATATTGTGACGTACGTTAAAGATAATCA
TGCGTAAAATTGACGCATGTGTTTTATCGGTCTGTATATCGAGGTTTATTTATTAATTTGAATAGATATT
AAGTTTTATTATATTTACACTTACATACTAATAATAAATTCAACAAACAATTTATTTATGTTTATTTATT
TATTAAAAAAAAACAAAAACTCAAAATTTCTTCTATAAAGTAACAAAACTTTTAGCAGTGAAAAAAATGC
TTTATTTGTGAAATTTGTGATGCTATTGCTTTATTTGTAACCATTATAAGCTGCAATAAACAAGTTAACA
ACAACAATTGCATTCATTTTATGTTTCAGGTTCAGGGGGAGGTGTGGGAGGTTTTTTAAAGCAAGTAAAA
CCTCTACAAATGTGGTATGGCTGATTATGATCCTCTGGAGATTCATGCGCCAGGTTTTCTGGTCATGCAC
CACGTTCGTGGGCCCTCAGGAACCTCCACGTCAGCGGTAACTGTGAAGCCCAGTCGCTCGTAAAAAGGAA
GATTCCGGGGAGCACTGGTTTCGAGGAACGCCGGCACGCCAGCCCGTTCCGCGGCCTCAACACCAGGAAG
AACGACAGCGCTTCCCAAACCTTTACCTTGGTGATCTGGGCTGACACCGACAGTGGCAAGAAACCACGCA
GGCTCCTTTGGTCTATGAGGAGCCAGCAAGCCCTCCATTTGCTGTTGTGCCGCCAACCTACTCCCTGACA
GCTCGGCCATCCGCGGACCTATTTCCGCGAACACTGCGCCGGCTTCGACGCTTTCCGGAGTAGTCCAGAC
CGCAACTGCGGCACCATCGTCCGCAACCCAAACTTTACCAATGTCCAGACCCACGCGCGTAAGAAACAGC
TCTTGCAACTCAGTTACCCTCTCTATGTGTCTGTCCGGATCTACGGTATGGCGGGTCGCTGGATAATCTG
CAAATGCTGCGGCAAGTGTTCGGACAGCCCGTGGTACATCGTCACGGGTAGCGAGCCTAACAGTGGGCTT
ATATTCCGTCATGGGGCCGGGGTTCTCCTCCACGTCGCCGGCCTGCTTCAGCAGGCTGAAGTTGGTGGCG
CCGCTGCCCCCGGGGAGCATGTCAAGGTCAAAATCGTCAAGAGCGTCAGCAGGCAGCATATCAAGGTCAA
AGTCGTCAAGGGCATCGGCTGGGAGCATGTCTAAGTCAAAATCGTCAAGGGCGTCGGTCGGCCCGCCGCT
TTCGCACTTTAGCTGTTTCTCCAGGCCACATATGATTAGTTCCAGGCCGAAAAGGAAGGCAGGTTCGGCT
CCCTGCCGGTCGAACAGCTCAATTGCTTGTTTCAGAAGTGGGGGCATAGAATCGGTGGTAGGTGTCTCTC
TTTCCTCTTTTGCTACTTGATGCTCCTGTTCCTCCAATACGCAGCCCAGTGTAAAGTGGCCCACGGCGGA
CAGAGCGTACAGTGCGTTCTCCAGGGAGAAGCCTTGCTGACACAGGAACGCGAGCTGATTTTCCAGGGTT
TCGTACTGTTTCTCTGTTGGGCGGGTGCCGAGATGCACTTTAGCCCCGTCACGATGTGAGAGGAGAGCAC
AGCGGTATGACTTGGCGTTGTTCCGCAGAAAGTCTTGCCATGACTCGCCTTCCAGGGGGCAGGAGTGGGT
ATGATGCCTGTCCAGCATCTCGATTGGCAGGGCATCGAGCAGGGCCCGCTTGTTCTTCACGTGCCAGTAC
AGGGTAGGCTGCTCAACTCCCAGCTTTTGAGCGAGTTTCCTTGTCGTCAGGCCTTCGATACCGACTCCAT
TGAGTAATTCCAGAGCAGAGTTTATGACTTTGCTCTTGTCCAGTCTAGACATCTTATCGTCATCGTCTTT
GTAATCCATGGTGGCGGATCCCGCGTCACGACACCTGTGTTCTGGCGGCAAACCCGTTGCGAAAAAGAAC
GTTCACGGCGACTACTGCACTTATATACGGTTCTCCCCCACCCTCGGGAAAAAGGCGGAGCCAGTACACG
ACATCACTTTCCCAGTTTACCCCGCGCCACCTTCTCTAGGCACCGGTTCAATTGCCGACCCCTCCCCCCA
ACTTCTCGGGCACTGTGGGCCATGTGCGCTCTGCCCCATGGTAATAGCCATGACTAATACGTAGATGTAC
TGCCAAGTAGGAAAGTGCCATAAGGTCATGTACTGGGCATAATGCCAGGCGGGCCATTTACCGTCATTGA
CGTCAATAGGGGGCGTACTTGGCATATGATACACTTGATGTACTGCCAAGTGGGCAGTTTACCGTAAATA
CTCCACCCATTGACGTCAATGGAAAGTGCCTATTGGCGTTACTATGGGAACATACGTCATTATTGACGTC
AATGGGCGGGGGTCGTTGGGCGGTCAGCCAGGCGGGCCATTTACCGTAAGTTATGTAACGCGGAACTCCA
TATATGGGCTATGAACTAATGACCCCGTAATTGATTACTATTAATAACTAGTCAATAATCAATGTCATAA
GCTCTAATCGCATAATCGAGCTAAGAGCGATTAATATGCTTAGCTAGCTTAGCTAAGCTAGATTTCTCTA
TTCTCCCACAATATATAGCAGCTATTAGCTTAGCAGTCCGAATACGATCGTCCACGATCCATAAGCGTAA
CACATTTGAGTAGCGACTGACGGGCACCGGAGCCACTCGAGTGGAATTATCACCTCGAG
